>Addgene plasmid #220892 | pCMV-haA3A-CBE-A | addgene full sequence | sequence record 440620 | Addgene NGS Result
ATATGCCAAGTACGCCCCCTATTGACGTCAATGACGGTAAATGGCCCGCCTGGCATTATGCCCAGTACAT
GACCTTATGGGACTTTCCTACTTGGCAGTACATCTACGTATTAGTCATCGCTATTACCATGGTGATGCGG
TTTTGGCAGTACATCAATGGGCGTGGATAGCGGTTTGACTCACGGGGATTTCCAAGTCTCCACCCCATTG
ACGTCAATGGGAGTTTGTTTTGGCACCAAAATCAACGGAACTTTCCAAAATGTCGTAACAACTCCGCCCC
ATTGACGCAAATGGGCGGTAGGCGTGTACGGTGGGAGGTCTATATAAGCAGAGCTGGTTTAGTGAACCGT
CAGATCCGCTAGAGATCCGCGGCCGCTAATACGACTCACTATAGGGAGAGCCGCCACCATGAAACGGACA
GCCGACGGAAGCGAGTTCGAGTCACCAAAGAAGAAGCGGAAAGTCGAGGCATCTCCAGCAAGCGGACCAA
GGCACCTGATGGACCCCCACATCTTCACCTCTAACTTTAACAATGGCATCGGCAGGCACAAGACATACCT
GTGCTATGAGGTGGAGCGCCTGGACAACGGCACCAGCGTGAAGATGGATCAGCACAGAGGCTTCCTGCAC
AACCAGGCCAAGAATCTGCTGTGCGGCTTCTACGGCCGGCACGCAGAGCTGAGATTTCTGGACCTGGTGC
CTAGCCTGCAGCTGGATCCAGCCCAGATCTATAGGGTGACCTGGTTCATCAGCTGGTCCCCATGCTTTTC
CTGGGGATGTGCAGGAGAGGTGCGCGCCTTCCTGCAGGAGAATACACACGTGCGGCTGAGAATCTTTGCC
GCCCGGATCGCCGACTATGATCCTCTGTACAAGGAGGCCCTGCAGATGCTGAGAGACGCAGGAGCCCAGG
TGTCCATCATGACCTATGATGAGTTCAAGCACTGCTGGGACACATTTGTGGATCACCAGGGCTGTCCCTT
TCAGCCTTGGGACGGACTGGATGAGCACTCCCAGGCCCTGTCTGGCAGGCTGAGGGCCATCCTGCAGAAC
CAGGGCAATTCTGGAGGATCTAGCGGAGGATCCTCTGGCAGCGAGACACCAGGAACAAGCGAGTCAGCAA
CACCAGAGAGCAGTGGCGGCAGCAGCGGCGGCAGCGACAAGAAGTACAGCATCGGCCTGGCCATCGGCAC
CAACTCTGTGGGCTGGGCCGTGATCACCGACGAGTACAAGGTGCCCAGCAAGAAATTCAAGGTGCTGGGC
AACACCGACCGGCACAGCATCAAGAAGAACCTGATCGGAGCCCTGCTGTTCGACAGCGGCGAAACAGCCG
AGGCCACCCGGCTGAAGAGAACCGCCAGAAGAAGATACACCAGACGGAAGAACCGGATCTGCTATCTGCA
AGAGATCTTCAGCAACGAGATGGCCAAGGTGGACGACAGCTTCTTCCACAGACTGGAAGAGTCCTTCCTG
GTGGAAGAGGATAAGAAGCACGAGCGGCACCCCATCTTCGGCAACATCGTGGACGAGGTGGCCTACCACG
AGAAGTACCCCACCATCTACCACCTGAGAAAGAAACTGGTGGACAGCACCGACAAGGCCGACCTGCGGCT
GATCTATCTGGCCCTGGCCCACATGATCAAGTTCCGGGGCCACTTCCTGATCGAGGGCGACCTGAACCCC
GACAACAGCGACGTGGACAAGCTGTTCATCCAGCTGGTGCAGACCTACAACCAGCTGTTCGAGGAAAACC
CCATCAACGCCAGCGGCGTGGACGCCAAGGCCATCCTGTCTGCCAGACTGAGCAAGAGCAGACGGCTGGA
AAATCTGATCGCCCAGCTGCCCGGCGAGAAGAAGAATGGCCTGTTCGGAAACCTGATTGCCCTGAGCCTG
GGCCTGACCCCCAACTTCAAGAGCAACTTCGACCTGGCCGAGGATGCCAAACTGCAGCTGAGCAAGGACA
CCTACGACGACGACCTGGACAACCTGCTGGCCCAGATCGGCGACCAGTACGCCGACCTGTTTCTGGCCGC
CAAGAACCTGTCCGACGCCATCCTGCTGAGCGACATCCTGAGAGTGAACACCGAGATCACCAAGGCCCCC
CTGAGCGCCTCTATGATCAAGAGATACGACGAGCACCACCAGGACCTGACCCTGCTGAAAGCTCTCGTGC
GGCAGCAGCTGCCTGAGAAGTACAAAGAGATTTTCTTCGACCAGAGCAAGAACGGCTACGCCGGCTACAT
TGACGGCGGAGCCAGCCAGGAAGAGTTCTACAAGTTCATCAAGCCCATCCTGGAAAAGATGGACGGCACC
GAGGAACTGCTCGTGAAGCTGAACAGAGAGGACCTGCTGCGGAAGCAGCGGACCTTCGACAACGGCAGCA
TCCCCCACCAGATCCACCTGGGAGAGCTGCACGCCATTCTGCGGCGGCAGGAAGATTTTTACCCATTCCT
GAAGGACAACCGGGAAAAGATCGAGAAGATCCTGACCTTCCGCATCCCCTACTACGTGGGCCCTCTGGCC
AGGGGAAACAGCAGATTCGCCTGGATGACCAGAAAGAGCGAGGAAACCATCACCCCCTGGAACTTCGAGG
AAGTGGTGGACAAGGGCGCTTCCGCCCAGAGCTTCATCGAGCGGATGACCAACTTCGATAAGAACCTGCC
CAACGAGAAGGTGCTGCCCAAGCACAGCCTGCTGTACGAGTACTTCACCGTGTATAACGAGCTGACCAAA
GTGAAATACGTGACCGAGGGAATGAGAAAGCCCGCCTTCCTGAGCGGCGAGCAGAAAAAGGCCATCGTGG
ACCTGCTGTTCAAGACCAACCGGAAAGTGACCGTGAAGCAGCTGAAAGAGGACTACTTCAAGAAAATCGA
GTGCTTCGACTCCGTGGAAATCTCCGGCGTGGAAGATCGGTTCAACGCCTCCCTGGGCACATACCACGAT
CTGCTGAAAATTATCAAGGACAAGGACTTCCTGGACAATGAGGAAAACGAGGACATTCTGGAAGATATCG
TGCTGACCCTGACACTGTTTGAGGACAGAGAGATGATCGAGGAACGGCTGAAAACCTATGCCCACCTGTT
CGACGACAAAGTGATGAAGCAGCTGAAGCGGCGGAGATACACCGGCTGGGGCAGGCTGAGCCGGAAGCTG
ATCAACGGCATCCGGGACAAGCAGTCCGGCAAGACAATCCTGGATTTCCTGAAGTCCGACGGCTTCGCCA
ACAGAAACTTCATGCAGCTGATCCACGACGACAGCCTGACCTTTAAAGAGGACATCCAGAAAGCCCAGGT
GTCCGGCCAGGGCGATAGCCTGCACGAGCACATTGCCAATCTGGCCGGCAGCCCCGCCATTAAGAAGGGC
ATCCTGCAGACAGTGAAGGTGGTGGACGAGCTCGTGAAAGTGATGGGCCGGCACAAGCCCGAGAACATCG
TGATCGAAATGGCCAGAGAGAACCAGACCACCCAGAAGGGACAGAAGAACAGCCGCGAGAGAATGAAGCG
GATCGAAGAGGGCATCAAAGAGCTGGGCAGCCAGATCCTGAAAGAACACCCCGTGGAAAACACCCAGCTG
CAGAACGAGAAGCTGTACCTGTACTACCTGCAGAATGGGCGGGATATGTACGTGGACCAGGAACTGGACA
TCAACCGGCTGTCCGACTACGATGTGGACCATATCGTGCCTCAGAGCTTTCTGAAGGACGACTCCATCGA
CAACAAGGTGCTGACCAGAAGCGACAAGAACCGGGGCAAGAGCGACAACGTGCCCTCCGAAGAGGTCGTG
AAGAAGATGAAGAACTACTGGCGGCAGCTGCTGAACGCCAAGCTGATTACCCAGAGAAAGTTCGACAATC
TGACCAAGGCCGAGAGAGGCGGCCTGAGCGAACTGGATAAGGCCGGCTTCATCAAGAGACAGCTGGTGGA
AACCCGGCAGATCACAAAGCACGTGGCACAGATCCTGGACTCCCGGATGAACACTAAGTACGACGAGAAT
GACAAGCTGATCCGGGAAGTGAAAGTGATCACCCTGAAGTCCAAGCTGGTGTCCGATTTCCGGAAGGATT
TCCAGTTTTACAAAGTGCGCGAGATCAACAACTACCACCACGCCCACGACGCCTACCTGAACGCCGTCGT
GGGAACCGCCCTGATCAAAAAGTACCCTAAGCTGGAAAGCGAGTTCGTGTACGGCGACTACAAGGTGTAC
GACGTGCGGAAGATGATCGCCAAGAGCGAGCAGGAAATCGGCAAGGCTACCGCCAAGTACTTCTTCTACA
GCAACATCATGAACTTTTTCAAGACCGAGATTACCCTGGCCAACGGCGAGATCCGGAAGCGGCCTCTGAT
CGAGACAAACGGCGAAACCGGGGAGATCGTGTGGGATAAGGGCCGGGATTTTGCCACCGTGCGGAAAGTG
CTGAGCATGCCCCAAGTGAATATCGTGAAAAAGACCGAGGTGCAGACAGGCGGCTTCAGCAAAGAGTCTA
TCCTGCCCAAGAGGAACAGCGATAAGCTGATCGCCAGAAAGAAGGACTGGGACCCTAAGAAGTACGGCGG
CTTCGACAGCCCCACCGTGGCCTATTCTGTGCTGGTGGTGGCCAAAGTGGAAAAGGGCAAGTCCAAGAAA
CTGAAGAGTGTGAAAGAGCTGCTGGGGATCACCATCATGGAAAGAAGCAGCTTCGAGAAGAATCCCATCG
ACTTTCTGGAAGCCAAGGGCTACAAAGAAGTGAAAAAGGACCTGATCATCAAGCTGCCTAAGTACTCCCT
GTTCGAGCTGGAAAACGGCCGGAAGAGAATGCTGGCCTCTGCCGGCGAACTGCAGAAGGGAAACGAACTG
GCCCTGCCCTCCAAATATGTGAACTTCCTGTACCTGGCCAGCCACTATGAGAAGCTGAAGGGCTCCCCCG
AGGATAATGAGCAGAAACAGCTGTTTGTGGAACAGCACAAGCACTACCTGGACGAGATCATCGAGCAGAT
CAGCGAGTTCTCCAAGAGAGTGATCCTGGCCGACGCTAATCTGGACAAAGTGCTGTCCGCCTACAACAAG
CACCGGGATAAGCCCATCAGAGAGCAGGCCGAGAATATCATCCACCTGTTTACCCTGACCAATCTGGGAG
CCCCTGCCGCCTTCAAGTACTTTGACACCACCATCGACCGGAAGAGGTACACCAGCACCAAAGAGGTGCT
GGACGCCACCCTGATCCACCAGAGCATCACCGGCCTGTACGAGACACGGATCGACCTGTCTCAGCTGGGA
GGTGACAGCGGCGGGAGCGGCGGGAGCGGGGGGAGCACTAATCTGAGCGACATCATTGAGAAGGAGACTG
GGAAACAGCTGGTCATTCAGGAGTCCATCCTGATGCTGCCTGAGGAGGTGGAGGAAGTGATCGGCAACAA
GCCAGAGTCTGACATCCTGGTGCACACCGCCTACGACGAGTCCACAGATGAGAATGTGATGCTGCTGACC
TCTGACGCCCCCGAGTATAAGCCTTGGGCCCTGGTCATCCAGGATTCTAACGGCGAGAATAAGATCAAGA
TGCTGAGCGGAGGATCCGGAGGATCTGGAGGCAGCACCAACCTGTCTGACATCATCGAGAAGGAGACAGG
CAAGCAGCTGGTCATCCAGGAGAGCATCCTGATGCTGCCCGAAGAAGTCGAAGAAGTGATCGGAAACAAG
CCTGAGAGCGATATCCTGGTCCATACCGCCTACGACGAGAGTACCGACGAAAATGTGATGCTGCTGACAT
CCGACGCCCCAGAGTATAAGCCCTGGGCTCTGGTCATCCAGGATTCCAACGGAGAGAACAAAATCAAAAT
GCTGTCTGGCGGCTCAAAAAGAACCGCCGACGGCAGCGAATTCGAGCCCAAGAAGAAGAGGAAAGTCGGA
TCCTACCCATACGATGTTCCAGATTACGCTTATCCCTACGACGTGCCTGATTATGCATACCCATATGATG
TCCCCGACTATGCCTAACCGGTCATCATCACCATCACCATTGAGTTTAAACCCGCTGATCAGCCTCGACT
GTGCCTTCTAGTTGCCAGCCATCTGTTGTTTGCCCCTCCCCCGTGCCTTCCTTGACCCTGGAAGGTGCCA
CTCCCACTGTCCTTTCCTAATAAAATGAGGAAATTGCATCGCATTGTCTGAGTAGGTGTCATTCTATTCT
GGGGGGTGGGGTGGGGCAGGACAGCAAGGGGGAGGATTGGGAAGACAATAGCAGGCATGCTGGGGATGCG
GTGGGCTCTATGGCTTCTGAGGCGGAAAGAACCAGCTGGGGCTCGATACCGTCGACCTCTAGCTAGAGCT
TGGCGTAATCATGGTCATAGCTGTTTCCTGTGTGAAATTGTTATCCGCTCACAATTCCACACAACATACG
AGCCGGAAGCATAAAGTGTAAAGCCTAGGGTGCCTAATGAGTGAGCTAACTCACATTAATTGCGTTGCGC
TCACTGCCCGCTTTCCAGTCGGGAAACCTGTCGTGCCAGCTGCATTAATGAATCGGCCAACGCGCGGGGA
GAGGCGGTTTGCGTATTGGGCGCTCTTCCGCTTCCTCGCTCACTGACTCGCTGCGCTCGGTCGTTCGGCT
GCGGCGAGCGGTATCAGCTCACTCAAAGGCGGTAATACGGTTATCCACAGAATCAGGGGATAACGCAGGA
AAGAACATGTGAGCAAAAGGCCAGCAAAAGGCCAGGAACCGTAAAAAGGCCGCGTTGCTGGCGTTTTTCC
ATAGGCTCCGCCCCCCTGACGAGCATCACAAAAATCGACGCTCAAGTCAGAGGTGGCGAAACCCGACAGG
ACTATAAAGATACCAGGCGTTTCCCCCTGGAAGCTCCCTCGTGCGCTCTCCTGTTCCGACCCTGCCGCTT
ACCGGATACCTGTCCGCCTTTCTCCCTTCGGGAAGCGTGGCGCTTTCTCATAGCTCACGCTGTAGGTATC
TCAGTTCGGTGTAGGTCGTTCGCTCCAAGCTGGGCTGTGTGCACGAACCCCCCGTTCAGCCCGACCGCTG
CGCCTTATCCGGTAACTATCGTCTTGAGTCCAACCCGGTAAGACACGACTTATCGCCACTGGCAGCAGCC
ACTGGTAACAGGATTAGCAGAGCGAGGTATGTAGGCGGTGCTACAGAGTTCTTGAAGTGGTGGCCTAACT
ACGGCTACACTAGAAGAACAGTATTTGGTATCTGCGCTCTGCTGAAGCCAGTTACCTTCGGAAAAAGAGT
TGGTAGCTCTTGATCCGGCAAACAAACCACCGCTGGTAGCGGTGGTTTTTTTGTTTGCAAGCAGCAGATT
ACGCGCAGAAAAAAAGAATCTCAAGAAGATCCTTTGATCTTTTCTACGGGGTCTGACACTCAGTGGAACG
AAAACTCACGTTAAGGGATTTTGGTCATGAGATTATCAAAAAGGATCTTCACCTAGATCCTTTTAAATTA
AAAATGAAGTTTTAAATCAATCTAAAGTATATATGAGTAAACTTGGTCTGACAGTTACCAATGCTTAATC
AGTGAGGCACCTATCTCAGCGATCTGTCTATTTCGTTCATCCATAGTTGCCTGACTCCCCGTCGTGTAGA
TAACTACGATACGGGAGGGCTTACCATCTGGCCCCAGTGCTGCAATGATACCGCGAGACCCACGCTCACC
GGCTCCAGATTTATCAGCAATAAACCAGCCAGCCGGAAGGGCCGAGCGCAGAAGTGGTCCTGCAACTTTA
TCCGCCTCCATCCAGTCTATTAATTGTTGCCGGGAAGCTAGAGTAAGTAGTTCGCCAGTTAATAGTTTGC
GCAACGTTGTTGCCATTGCTACAGGCATCGTGGTGTCACGCTCGTCGTTTGGTATGGCTTCATTCAGCTC
CGGTTCCCAACGATCAAGGCGAGTTACATGATCCCCCATGTTGTGCAAAAAAGCGGTTAGCTCCTTCGGT
CCTCCGATCGTTGTCAGAAGTAAGTTGGCCGCAGTGTTATCACTCATGGTTATGGCAGCACTGCATAATT
CTCTTACTGTCATGCCATCCGTAAGATGCTTTTCTGTGACTGGTGAGTACTCAACCAAGTCATTCTGAGA
ATAGTGTATGCGGCGACCGAGTTGCTCTTGCCCGGCGTCAATACGGGATAATACCGCGCCACATAGCAGA
ACTTTAAAAGTGCTCATCATTGGAAAACGTTCTTCGGGGCGAAAACTCTCAAGGATCTTACCGCTGTTGA
GATCCAGTTCGATGTAACCCACTCGTGCACCCAACTGATCTTCAGCATCTTTTACTTTCACCAGCGTTTC
TGGGTGAGCAAAAACAGGAAGGCAAAATGCCGCAAAAAAGGGAATAAGGGCGACACGGAAATGTTGAATA
CTCATACTCTTCCTTTTTCAATATTATTGAAGCATTTATCAGGGTTATTGTCTCATGAGCGGATACATAT
TTGAATGTATTTAGAAAAATAAACAAATAGGGGTTCCGCGCACATTTCCCCGAAAAGTGCCACCTGACGT
CGACGGATCGGGAGATCGATCTCCCGATCCCCTAGGGTCGACTCTCAGTACAATCTGCTCTGATGCCGCA
TAGTTAAGCCAGTATCTGCTCCCTGCTTGTGTGTTGGAGGTCGCTGAGTAGTGCGCGAGCAAAATTTAAG
CTACAACAAGGCAAGGCTTGACCGACAATTGCATGAAGAATCTGCTTAGGGTTAGGCGTTTTGCGCTGCT
TCGCGATGTACGGGCCAGATATACGCGTTGACATTGATTATTGACTAGTTATTAATAGTAATCAATTACG
GGGTCATTAGTTCATAGCCCATATATGGAGTTCCGCGTTACATAACTTACGGTAAATGGCCCGCCTGGCT
GACCGCCCAACGACCCCCGCCCATTGACGTCAATAATGACGTATGTTCCCATAGTAACGCCAATAGGGAC
TTTCCATTGACGTCAATGGGTGGAGTATTTACGGTAAACTGCCCACTTGGCAGTACATCAAGTGTATC
Features (pLannotate 1.2.2; 20 found; start..end, strand, type, name):
    204..221     -  promoter       CMV promoter (fragment): human cytomegalovirus (CMV) immediate early promoter
    284..335     +  promoter       CMVd2 promoter: truncated human cytomegalovirus (CMV) immediate early promoter that yields moderately reduced expression relative to the full-length promoter
    377..395     +  promoter       T7 promoter: promoter for bacteriophage T7 RNA polymerase
    466..1059    +  CDS            APOBEC3A: ABC3A_HUMAN - Experimental evidence at protein level: Swiss-Prot protein existence level 1. DNA deaminase (cytidine deaminase) with restriction activity against viruses, foreign DNA and mobility of retrotransposons. Exhibits antiviral activity against adeno-associated virus (AAV) and human T- cell leukemia virus type 1 (HTLV-1) and may inhibit the mobility of LTR and non-LTR retrotransposons. Selectively targets single-stranded DNA and can deaminate both methylcytosine and cytosine in foreign DNA. Can induce somatic hypermutation in the nuclear and mitochondrial DNA. May also play a role in th
   1156..2757    +  CDS            dCas9(N): N-terminal portion of catalytically inactive Streptococcus pyogenes dCas9 carrying the D10A mutation (Zetsche et al., 2015)
   2758..5252    +  CDS            Cas9(C) (fragment): C-terminal portion of Streptococcus pyogenes Cas9 (Zetsche et al., 2015)
   5566..5814    +  CDS            UGI: UNGI_BPPB2 - Experimental evidence at protein level: Swiss-Prot protein existence level 1. This protein binds specifically and reversibly to the host uracil-DNA glycosylase, preventing removal of uracil residues from PBS2 DNA by the host uracil-excision repair system. From Bacillus phage PBS2 (Bacteriophage PBS2).
   5884..5964    +  CDS            3xHA: three tandem HA epitope tags
   6019..6243    +  polyA_signal   bGH poly(A) signal: bovine growth hormone polyadenylation signal
   6247..6268    +  promoter       SV40 promoter (fragment): SV40 enhancer and early promoter
   6273..6289    +  misc_feature   MCS (fragment): pBluescript multiple cloning site
   6338..6354    -  protein_bind   lac operator: The lac repressor binds to the lac operator to inhibit transcription in E. coli. This inhibition can be relieved by adding lactose or isopropyl-β-D-thiogalactopyranoside (IPTG). lac repressor encoded by lacI
   6362..6392    -  promoter       lac promoter: promoter for the E. coli lac operon
   6407..6428    -  protein_bind   CAP binding site: CAP binding activates transcription in the presence of cAMP. E. coli catabolite activator protein
   6441..6533    -  CDS            lacI (fragment): lac repressor; lacI; The lac repressor binds to the lac operator to inhibit transcription in E. coli. This inhibition can be relieved by adding lactose or isopropyl-β-D-thiogalactopyranoside (IPTG).
   6716..7304    -  rep_origin     ori: high-copy-number ColE1/pMB1/pBR322/pUC origin of replication
   7475..8335    -  CDS            AmpR: β-lactamase; bla; confers resistance to ampicillin, carbenicillin, and related antibiotics
   8336..8440    -  promoter       AmpR promoter: bla
   8511..8555    -  misc_feature   bom (fragment): basis of mobility region from pBR322
   8710..131     +  enhancer       CMV enhancer (across the origin): human cytomegalovirus immediate early enhancer
