[The description below was written by a language model from this plasmid's Addgene catalogue record and pLannotate feature annotations shown in this document.]
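Description:
pCMV-haA3A-CBE-A is an 8,958 bp mammalian expression plasmid that produces haA3A-CBE-A, a cytosine base editor built on an engineered human APOBEC3A deaminase and SpCas9. The backbone is a pCMV vector carrying a high-copy ColE1/pBR322-type origin and a β-lactamase gene with its own promoter, so it is propagated in E. coli under ampicillin selection. Remnants of lac regulatory sequence, a pBluescript polylinker fragment and a bom fragment are backbone leftovers with no evident role in the payload. No mammalian selection marker is annotated, which fits transient transfection use.

The roughly 5.6 kb insert is driven by the CMV immediate-early enhancer and promoter; the promoter is only detected as fragments or a truncated form by the automated annotation. A T7 promoter just upstream of the coding region could also permit in vitro transcription. The open reading frame begins with APOBEC3A, a single-stranded DNA cytidine deaminase, followed by S. pyogenes Cas9. The Cas9 N-terminal portion is annotated as carrying D10A, while the C-terminal portion matches ordinary Cas9, suggesting a nickase rather than a fully dead enzyme, though the record does not say so explicitly. Downstream lie an annotated uracil glycosylase inhibitor (UGI) from phage PBS2, which blocks excision of the uracil generated by deamination and so favours C-to-T outcomes, and a 3xHA epitope tag for detection, ending in a bGH polyadenylation signal. The specific APOBEC3A mutations defining the "ha" variant, and any linkers or nuclear localization signals in the unannotated gaps, are not stated. No guide RNA cassette is annotated, so a guide would have to be supplied separately. The plasmid is intended for accurate, efficient cytosine base editing in mammalian cells.
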