Addgene plasmid #220892: pCMV-haA3A-CBE-A
Purpose: Express haA3A-CBE-A (with SpCas9) in mammalian cells
Depositing lab: Dali Li. Depositing organization: East China Normal University. Publication: Engineering APOBEC3A deaminase for highly accurate and efficient base editing. Yang L, Huo Y, Wang M, Zhang D, Zhang T, Wu H, Rao X, Meng H, Yin S, Mei J, Zhang D, Chen X, Lv J, Liu M, Cheng Y, Guan Y, Feng B, Song G, Yi C, Liu M, Zeng F, Wang L, Li D. Nat Chem Biol. 2024 Mar 29. doi: 10.1038/s41589-024-01595-4. PubMed 38553609.
Backbone
  Vector backbone: pCMV with a BR322 origin
  Total vector size (bp): 8958
  Vector type: Mammalian Expression
Growth in bacteria
  Bacterial resistance: Ampicillin, 100 μg/mL
  Growth temperature: 37°C
  Growth strain: DH5alpha
  Copy number: High Copy
Gene/Insert
  Gene/Insert name: haA3A-CBE-A
  Insert size (bp): 5559
Terms and licenses: Academic/Nonprofit Terms; Industry Terms: Not Available to Industry
How to cite: pCMV-haA3A-CBE-A was a gift from Dali Li (Addgene plasmid # 220892 ; http://n2t.net/addgene:220892 ; RRID:Addgene_220892)
